Addgene plasmid #22920: pAAV-hGRM1-RFP
Depositing lab: Edward Callaway. Depositing organization: Salk Institute for Biological Studies. Publication: Short Promoters in Viral Vectors Drive Selective Expression in Mammalian Inhibitory Neurons, but do not Restrict Activity to Specific Inhibitory Cell-Types. Nathanson JL, Jappelli R, Scheeff ED, Manning G, Obata K, Brenner S, Callaway EM. Front Neural Circuits. 2009 Nov 9;3:19. doi: 10.3389/neuro.04.019.2009. eCollection 2009. PubMed 19949461.
Backbone
  Vector backbone: pAAV
  Backbone size w/o insert (bp): 4000
  Vector type: Mammalian Expression, AAV
Growth in bacteria
  Bacterial resistance: Ampicillin, 100 μg/mL
  Growth temperature: 37°C
  Growth strain: Stbl3
  Growth instructions: Stbl3
  Copy number: High Copy
Gene/Insert
  Gene/Insert name: human receptor metabotropic 1 promoter driving DsRedExpress (alt name: GRM1)
  Species: H. sapiens (human)
  Insert size (bp): 4100
  Entrez Gene: GRM1 (a.k.a. GPRC1A, MGLU1, MGLUR1, PPP1R85, SCA44, SCAR13)
  Cloning method: Restriction Enzyme
  Sequencing primers: 5′ Unknown; 3′ SP6
Terms and licenses: Academic/Nonprofit Terms; Industry Terms: Not Available to Industry
How to cite: pAAV-hGRM1-RFP was a gift from Edward Callaway (Addgene plasmid # 22920 ; http://n2t.net/addgene:22920 ; RRID:Addgene_22920)
