[The description below was written by a language model from this plasmid's Addgene catalogue record.]
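Description:
pAAV-hGRM1-RFP is an adeno-associated virus transfer plasmid built on a pAAV backbone of about 4 kb and classed as a mammalian expression/AAV vector. It is maintained in bacteria as a high-copy plasmid under ampicillin selection. The recorded host is Stbl3, a recombination-deficient strain commonly chosen for AAV plasmids because the inverted terminal repeats that flank the packaged genome are prone to rearrangement. No feature table accompanies the record, so the ITRs, polyadenylation signal, any post-transcriptional elements and the bacterial origin are not individually documented and can only be assumed from the vector class.

The payload is an insert of roughly 4.1 kb in which a promoter fragment from the human metabotropic glutamate receptor 1 gene (GRM1, also known as mGluR1) drives the red fluorescent protein DsRedExpress. The boundaries of the promoter fragment are not stated. The insert was introduced by restriction enzyme cloning. An SP6 primer is listed for sequencing from the 3′ side, which suggests an SP6 site lies downstream of the cassette.

In this design the reporter reads out the activity of the GRM1 regulatory sequence. Once packaged into AAV particles and delivered to neural tissue, red fluorescence marks the cells in which the short promoter is active. The associated study tested whether compact promoters small enough for viral vectors could direct expression to mammalian inhibitory neurons. Its title reports that such promoters gave selective expression in inhibitory neurons but did not restrict activity to specific inhibitory cell types. The plasmid therefore serves as a tool for evaluating promoter-based cell-type targeting in the brain.
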