>Addgene plasmid #22920 | pAAV-hGRM1-RFP | addgene partial sequence | sequence record 28793 | 22920 with hBglob-intron-R 5'-GGTGCAAAGAGGCATGATAC
CGAAGAAGAGATTAGGGAAAGTATTAGAAATAAGATAAACAAAAAAGTATATTAAAAGAAGAAAGCATTT
TTTAAAATTACAAATGCAAAATTACCCTGATTTGGTCAATATGTGTACCCTGTTACTTCTCCCCTTCCTA
TGACATGAACTTAACCATAGAAAAGAAGGGGAAAGAAAACATCAAGGGTCCCATAGACTCACCCTGAAGT
TCTCAGGATCCGAGCTCGGCGCGCCTGGTGGTGAGGACGAGGTCCACAGCCTGCCAGCCGCGTTCCCACG
CTGGTCCCGCTGCAGGCTCCCGGCGCGCACCCCCAAGACGCCCAGCGCCGCCTCTCCCGGAGTGGTGCCC
CTCGCCAACAATGGTCGTCCAAGGCCTTTGCCTCCTCCACCACCGCCTCCTTCCCCTTCGTCTCCTCCTC
TGGGTCCTCCACGACCGCCTCTACAAGCTGGAGGCGTTTGTAAGGGAATTCGAGTCCCCGTTCTTCACCG
GTAGTGCATCAAGGTAAATTGATCAAGAGTACAGTGGAAGTCGTGTTGGCAGCGGTGAGCTAGATGCTGC
TGACAAAAGACAGAGAAAAATCACAACCTTGTCATCAGAGGACCTGTGTTAAAACTCTGGGGTCTGTAAT
GTTAACAGTTGCCTTGTCCGTTTCATTTCGGCACATCCTGATATCGGCTGCAGGAACAGCTTGGAGCGCA
GCTGTGGTCACTGAGGAAGGCGGGGTGTCCTGCCCCTCTGTCTCACGGGTCTGGGCGGCGCAGAGCC
