>Addgene plasmid #22920 | pAAV-hGRM1-RFP | addgene partial sequence | sequence record 28794 | 22920 with dsRed1-N
CTTGGTCACCTTCAGCTTGGCGGTCTGGGTGCCCTCGTAGGGGCGGCCCTCGCCCTCGCCCTCGATCTCG
AACTCGTGGCCGTTCACGGAGCCCTCCATGCGCACCTTGAAGCGCATGAACTCCTTGATGACGTCCTCGG
AGGAGGCCATGGTGGCGACCGGTGGCCGAGGCGGCCCACGTGCTTTGCCAAAGTGATGGGCCAGCACACA
GACCAGCACGTTGCCCAGGAGCTGTGGGAGGAAGATAAGAGGTATGAACATGATTAGCAAAAGGGCCTAG
CTTGGACTCAGAATAATCCAGCCTTATCCCAACCATAAAATAAAAGCAGAATGGTAGCTGGATTGTAGCT
GCTATTAGCAATATGAAACCTCTTACATCAGTTACAATTTATATGCAGAAATATTTATATGCAGAAATAT
TGCTATTGCCTTAACCCAGAAATTATCACTGTTATTCTTTAGAATGGTGCAAAGAGGCATGATACATTGT
ATCATTATTGCCCTGAAAGAAAGAGATTAGGGAAAGTATTAGAAATAAGATAAACAAAAAAGTATATTAA
AAGAAGAAAGCATTTTTTAAAATTACAAATGCAAAATTACCCTGATTTGGTCAATATGTGTACCCTGTTA
CTTCTCCCCTTCCTATGACATGAACTTAACCATAGAAAAGAAGGGGAAAGAAAACATCAAGGGTCCCATA
GACTCACCCTGAAGTTCTC
